>Addgene plasmid #171556 | pCMV-luc-miR-1 | addgene full sequence | sequence record 339675 | Addgene NGS Result
GGTTTATTGCTGATAAATCTGGAGCCGGTGAGCGTGGGTCTCGCGGTATCATTGCAGCACTGGGGCCAGA
TGGTAAGCCCTCCCGTATCGTAGTTATCTACACGACGGGGAGTCAGGCAACTATGGATGAACGAAATAGA
CAGATCGCTGAGATAGGTGCCTCACTGATTAAGCATTGGTAACTGTCAGACCAAGTTTACTCATATATAC
TTTAGATTGATTTAAAACTTCATTTTTAATTTAAAAGGATCTAGGCTGCTGCTTGCAAACAAAAAAACCA
CCGCTACCAGCGGTGGTTTGTTTGCCGGATCAAGAGCTACCAACTCTTTTTCCGAAGGTAACTGGCTTCA
GCAGAGCGCAGATACCAAATACTGTCCTTCTAGTGTAGCCGTAGTTAGGCCACCACTTCAAGAACTCTGT
AGCACCGCCTACATACCTCGCTCTGCTAATCCTGTTACCAGTGGCTGCTGCCAGTGGCGATAAGTCGTGT
CTTACCGGGTTGGACTCAAGACGATAGTTACCGGATAAGGCGCAGCGGTCGGGCTGAACGGGGGGTTCGT
GCACACAGCCCAGCTTGGAGCGAACGACCTACACCGAACTGAGATACCTACAGCGTGAGCTATGAGAAAG
CGCCACGCTTCCCGAAGGGAGAAAGGCGGACAGGTATCCGGTAAGCGGCAGGGTCGGAACAGGAGAGCGC
ACGAGGGAGCTTCCAGGGGGAAACGCCTGGTATCTTTATAGTCCTGTCGGGTTTCGCCACCTCTGACTTG
AGCGTCGATTTTTGTGATGCTCGTCAGGGGGGCGGAGCCTATGGAAAAACGCCAGCAACGGAGATGCGCC
GCGTGCGGCTGCTGGAGATGGCGGACGCGATGGATATGTTCTGCCAAGGGTTGGTTTGCGCATTCACAGT
TCTCCGCAAGAATTGATTGGCTCCAATTCTTGGAGTGGTGAATCCGTTAGCGAGGTGCCGCCGGCTTCCA
TTCAGGTCGAGGTGGCCCGGCTCCATGCACCGCGACGCAACGCGGGGAGGCAGACAAGGTATAGGGCGGC
GCCTACAATCCATGCCAACCCGTTCCATGTGCTCGCCGAGGCGGCATAAATCGCCGTGACGATCAGCGGT
CCAATGATCGAAGTTAGGCTGGTAAGAGCCGCGAGCGATCCTTGAAGCTGTCCCTGATGGTCGTCATCTA
CCTGCCTGGACAGCATGGCCTGCAACGCGGGCATCCCGATGCCGCCGGAAGCGAGAAGAATCATAATGGG
GAAGGCCATCCAGCCTCGCGTCGGGGAGCTTTTTGCAAAAGCCTAGGCCTCCAAAAAAGCCTCCTCACTA
CTTCTGGAATAGCTCAGAGGCCGAGGCGGCCTCGGCCTCTGCATAAATAAAAAAAATTAGTCAGCCATGA
GCTTGGCCCATTGCATACGTTGTATCCATATCATAATATGTACATTTATATTGGCTCATGTCCAACATTA
CCGCCATGTTGACATTGATTATTGACTAGTTATTAATAGTAATCAATTACGGGGTCATTAGTTCATAGCC
CATATATGGAGTTCCGCGTTACATAACTTACGGTAAATGGCCCGCCTGGCTGACCGCCCAACGACCCCCG
CCCATTGACGTCAATAATGACGTATGTTCCCATAGTAACGCCAATAGGGACTTTCCATTGACGTCAATGG
GTGGAGTATTTACGGTAAACTGCCCACTTGGCAGTACATCAAGTGTATCATATGCCAAGTACGCCCCCTA
TTGACGTCAATGACGGTAAATGGCCCGCCTGGCATTATGCCCAGTACATGACCTTATGGGACTTTCCTAC
TTGGCAGTACATCTACGTATTAGTCATCGCTATTACCATGCATGGTGATGCGGTTTTGGCAGTACATCAA
TGGGCGTGGATAGCGGTTTGACTCACGGGGATTTCCAAGTCTCCACCCCATTGACGTCAATGGGAGTTTG
TTTTGGCACCAAAATCAACGGGACTTTCCAAAATGTCGTAACAACTCCGCCCCATTGACGCAAATGGGCG
GTAGGCGTGTACGGTGGGAGGTCTATATAAGCAGAGCTCGTTTAGTGAAGTCAAGCTTAAGTGACCAGCT
ACAGTCGGAAACCATCAGCAAGAGGTCATTGTTCACCATGGAAGACGCCAAAAACATAAAGAAAGGCCCG
GCGCCATTCTATCCTCTAGAGGATGGAACCGCTGGAGAGCAACTGCATAAGGCTATGAAGAGATACGCCC
TGGTTCCTGGAACAATTGCTTTTACAGATGCACATATCGAGGTGAACATCACGTACGCGGAATACTTCGA
AATGTCCGTTCGGTTGGCAGAAGCTATGAAACGATATGGGCTGAATACAAATCACAGAATCGTCGTATGC
AGTGAAAACTCTCTTCAATTCTTTATGCCGGTGTTGGGCGCGTTATTTATCGGAGTTGCAGTTGCGCCCG
CGAACGACATTTATAATGAACGTGAATTGCTCAACAGTATGAACATTTCGCAGCCTACCGTAGTGTTTGT
TTCCAAAAAGGGGTTGCAAAAAATTTTGAACGTGCAAAAAAAATTACCAATAATCCAGAAAATTATTATC
ATGGATTCTAAAACGGATTACCAGGGATTTCAGTCGATGTACACGTTCGTCACATCTCATCTACCTCCCG
GTTTTAATGAATACGATTTTGTACCAGAGTCCTTTGATCGTGACAAAACAATTGCACTGATAATGAATTC
CTCTGGATCTACTGGGTTACCTAAGGGTGTGGCCCTTCCGCATAGAACTGCCTGCGTCAGATTCTCGCAT
GCCAGAGATCCTATTTTTGGCAATCAAATCATTCCGGATACTGCGATTTTAAGTGTTGTTCCATTCCATC
ACGGTTTTGGAATGTTTACTACACTCGGATATTTGATATGTGGATTTCGAGTCGTCTTAATGTATAGATT
TGAAGAAGAGCTGTTTTTACGATCCCTTCAGGATTACAAAATTCAAAGTGCGTTGCTAGTACCAACCCTA
TTTTCATTCTTCGCCAAAAGCACTCTGATTGACAAATACGATTTATCTAATTTACACGAAATTGCTTCTG
GGGGCGCACCTCTTTCGAAAGAAGTCGGGGAAGCGGTTGCAAAACGCTTCCATCTTCCAGGGATACGACA
AGGATATGGGCTCACTGAGACTACATCAGCTATTCTGATTACACCCGAGGGGGATGATAAACCGGGCGCG
GTCGGTAAAGTTGTTCCATTTTTTGAAGCGAAGGTTGTGGATCTGGATACCGGGAAAACGCTGGGCGTTA
ATCAGAGAGGCGAATTATGTGTCAGAGGACCTATGATTATGTCCGGTTATGTAAACAATCCGGAAGCGAC
CAACGCCTTGATTGACAAGGATGGATGGCTACATTCTGGAGACATAGCTTACTGGGACGAAGACGAACAC
TTCTTCATAGTTGACCGCTTGAAGTCTTTAATTAAATACAAAGGATATCAGGTGGCCCCCGCTGAATTGG
AATCGATATTGTTACAACACCCCAACATCTTCGACGCGGGCGTGGCAGGTCTTCCCGACGATGACGCCGG
TGAACTTCCCGCCGCCGTTGTTGTTTTGGAGCACGGAAAGACGATGACGGAAAAAGAGATCGTGGATTAC
GTCGCCAGTCAAGTAACAACCGCGAAAAAGTTGCGCGGAGGAGTTGTGTTTGTGGACGAAGTACCGAAAG
GTCTTACCGGAAAACTCGACGCAAGAAAAATCAGAGAGATCCTCATAAAGGCCAAGAAGGGCGGAAAGTC
CAAATTGTAACTCTAGACAAGAGGTCATTGTTCACCATGGGTTGATCCGCTAGCATACATACTTCTTTAC
ATTCCATACTCGAGTGACCTTCAGACCTTGGCACTGGAGGTGGCCCGGCAGAAGCGCGGCATCGTGGATC
AGTGCTGCACCAGCATCTGCTCTCTCTACCAACTGGAGAACTACTGCAACTAGGCCCACCACTACCCTGT
CCACCCCTCTGCAATGAATAAAACCTTTGAAAGAGCACTACAAGTTGTGTGTACATGCGTGCATGTGCAT
ATGTGGTGCGGGGGGAACATGAGTGGGGCTGGCTGGAGTGGCGATGATAAGCTGTCAAACATGAGAATTC
TTGAAGACGAAAGGGCCTCGTGATACGCCTATTTTTATAGGTTAATGTCATGATAATAATGGTTTCTTAG
ACGTCAGGTGGCACTTTTCGGGGAAATGTGCGCGGAACCCCTATTTGTTTATTTTTCTAAATACATTCAA
ATATGTATCCGCTCATGAGACAATAACCCTGATAAATGCTTCAATAATATTGAAAAAGGAAGAGTATGAG
TATTCAACATTTCCGTGTCGCCCTTATTCCCTTTTTTGCGGCATTTTGCCTTCCTGTTTTTGCTCACCCA
GAAACGCTGGTGAAAGTAAAAGATGCTGAAGATCAGTTGGGTGCACGAGTGGGTTACATCGAACTGGATC
TCAACAGCGGTAAGATCCTTGAGAGTTTTCGCCCCGAAGAACGTTTTCCAATGATGAGCACTTTTAAAGT
TCTGCTATGTGGCGCGGTATTATCCCGTGTTGACGCCGGGCAAGAGCAACTCGGTCGCCGCATACACTAT
TCTCAGAATGACTTGGTTGAGTACTCACCAGTCACAGAAAAGCATCTTACGGATGGCATGACAGTAAGAG
AATTATGCAGTGCTGCCATAACCATGAGTGATAACACTGCGGCCAACTTACTTCTGACAACGATCGGAGG
ACCGAAGGAGCTAACCGCTTTTTTGCACAACATGGGGGATCATGTAACTCGCCTTGATCGTTGGGAACCG
GAGCTGAATGAAGCCATACCAAACGACGAGCGTGACACCACGATGCCTGCAGCAATGGCAACAACGTTGC
GCAAACTATTAACTGGCGAACTACTTACTCTAGCTTCCCGGCAACAATTAATAGACTGGATGGAGGCGGA
TAAAGTTGCAGGACCACTTCTGCGCTCGGCCCTTCCGGCTGGCT
Features (pLannotate 1.2.2; 10 found; start..end, strand, type, name):
    256..817     +  rep_origin     ori: high-copy-number ColE1/pMB1/pBR322/pUC origin of replication
    982..1283    -  CDS            TcR (fragment): tetracycline efflux protein; tet; confers resistance to tetracycline
   1306..1399    -  rep_origin     SV40 ori (fragment): SV40 origin of replication
   1481..1860    +  enhancer       CMV enhancer: human cytomegalovirus immediate early enhancer
   1865..2068    +  promoter       CMV promoter: human cytomegalovirus (CMV) immediate early promoter
   2138..3787    +  CDS            LUCI_PHOPY: Experimental evidence at protein level: Swiss-Prot protein existence level 1. Produces green light with a wavelength of 562 nm. From Photinus pyralis (Common eastern firefly) (Lampyris pyralis).
   3851..3970    +  CDS            INS (fragment): INS_CHICH - Experimental evidence at protein level: Swiss-Prot protein existence level 1. Insulin decreases blood glucose concentration. It increases cell permeability to monosaccharides, amino acids and fatty acids. It accelerates glycolysis, the pentose phosphate cycle, and glycogen synthesis in liver. From Chinchilla chinchilla (Short-tailed chinchilla) (Chinchilla brevicaudata).
   4102..4118    -  promoter       tet promoter (fragment): E. coli promoter for tetracycline efflux protein gene
   4231..4335    +  promoter       AmpR promoter: bla
   4336..182     +  CDS            AmpR (across the origin): β-lactamase; bla; confers resistance to ampicillin, carbenicillin, and related antibiotics
