[The description below was written by a language model from this plasmid's Addgene catalogue record and pLannotate feature annotations shown in this document.]
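Description:
pCMV-luc-miR-1 is a mammalian expression reporter plasmid built on the pCMV-luc backbone, in which firefly (Photinus pyralis) luciferase is driven by the human cytomegalovirus immediate-early enhancer and promoter. According to the catalogue entry, the 3' UTR of the luciferase transcript carries a synthetic sequence perfectly complementary to the microRNA miR-1. This element is too short to have been picked up by automated annotation, so its exact position and copy number are not stated in the record, and the cloning sites used are listed as unknown. Downstream of the luciferase coding region the feature table flags a fragment with similarity to an insulin gene. It probably represents insulin-derived 3' processing sequence retained from the parent vector rather than an expressed protein, though the record does not say so.

The sequenced plasmid is about 5 kb. It is propagated in E. coli through a ColE1/pUC-type origin and selected with ampicillin via a bla gene with its own promoter. The catalogue describes it as low copy even though the annotated origin is of the high-copy type. Remnants of a tetracycline resistance gene and its promoter, and a partial SV40 origin, are backbone relics and are not expected to be functional.

Because a perfectly complementary site directs Argonaute-mediated, siRNA-like cleavage of the mRNA, luciferase output should fall sharply in cells that express or are supplied with miR-1. The plasmid therefore serves as a positive control in transfection-based reporter assays measuring miR-1 activity, against which repression of reporters bearing natural, imperfectly matched target sites can be compared.
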