Addgene plasmid #171556: pCMV-luc-miR-1
Purpose: a positive control reporter with 3' UTR sequences perfectly complementary to miR-1
Depositing lab: Yan Zeng. Depositing organization: Nanjing Agricultural University. Publication: Differential Inhibition of Target Gene Expression by Human microRNAs. Li P, Chen Y, Juma CA, Yang C, Huang J, Zhang X, Zeng Y. Cells. 2019 Jul 30;8(8). pii: cells8080791. doi: 10.3390/cells8080791. PubMed 31366019.
Backbone
  Vector backbone: pCMV-luc
  Vector type: Mammalian Expression
Growth in bacteria
  Bacterial resistance: Ampicillin, 100 μg/mL
  Growth temperature: 37°C
  Growth strain: DH5alpha
  Copy number: Low Copy
Gene/Insert
  Gene/Insert name: a sequences perfectly complementary to miR-1
  Species: Synthetic
  Cloning method: Restriction Enzyme; 5′ cloning site Unknown (unknown if destroyed)
Terms and licenses: Academic/Nonprofit Terms; Industry Terms: Not Available to Industry
How to cite: pCMV-luc-miR-1 was a gift from Yan Zeng (Addgene plasmid # 171556 ; http://n2t.net/addgene:171556 ; RRID:Addgene_171556)
